>Addgene plasmid #77485 | MAPK12 gRNA (BRDN0001146907) | addgene full sequence | sequence record 187854 | Addgene Assembled Sequence
CCCGGGTGCAAAGATGGATAAAGTTTTAAACAGAGAGGAATCTTTGCAGCTAATGGACCTTCTAGGTCTT
GAAAGGAGTGGGAATTGGCTCCGGTGCCCGTCAGTGGGCAGAGCGCACATCGCCCACAGTCCCCGAGAAG
TTGGGGGGAGGGGTCGGCAATTGATCCGGTGCCTAGAGAAGGTGGCGCGGGGTAAACTGGGAAAGTGATG
TCGTGTACTGGCTCCGCCTTTTTCCCGAGGGTGGGGGAGAACCGTATATAAGTGCAGTAGTCGCCGTGAA
CGTTCTTTTTCGCAACGGGTTTGCCGCCAGAACACAGGTAAGTGCCGTGTGTGGTTCCCGCGGGCCTGGC
CTCTTTACGGGTTATGGCCCTTGCGTGCCTTGAATTACTTCCACCTGGCTGCAGTACGTGATTCTTGATC
CCGAGCTTCGGGTTGGAAGTGGGTGGGAGAGTTCGAGGCCTTGCGCTTAAGGAGCCCCTTCGCCTCGTGC
TTGAGTTGAGGCCTGGCCTGGGCGCTGGGGCCGCCGCGTGCGAATCTGGTGGCACCTTCGCGCCTGTCTC
GCTGCTTTCGATAAGTCTCTAGCCATTTAAAATTTTTGATGACCTGCTGCGACGCTTTTTTTCTGGCAAG
ATAGTCTTGTAAATGCGGGCCAAGATCTGCACACTGGTATTTCGGTTTTTGGGGCCGCGGGCGGCGACGG
GGCCCGTGCGTCCCAGCGCACATGTTCGGCGAGGCGGGGCCTGCGAGCGCGGCCACCGAGAATCGGACGG
GGGTAGTCTCAAGCTGGCCGGCCTGCTCTGGTGCCTGGCCTCGCGCCGCCGTGTATCGCCCCGCCCTGGG
CGGCAAGGCTGGCCCGGTCGGCACCAGTTGCGTGAGCGGAAAGATGGCCGCTTCCCGGCCCTGCTGCAGG
GAGCTCAAAATGGAGGACGCGGCGCTCGGGAGAGCGGGCGGGTGAGTCACCCACACAAAGGAAAAGGGCC
TTTCCGTCCTCAGCCGTCGCTTCATGTGACTCCACGGAGTACCGGGCGCCGTCCAGGCACCTCGATTAGT
TCTCGAGCTTTTGGAGTACGTCGTCTTTAGGTTGGGGGGAGGGGTTTTATGCGATGGAGTTTCCCCACAC
TGAGTGGGTGGAGACTGAAGTTAGGCCAGCTTGGCACTTGATGTAATTCTCCTTGGAATTTGCCCTTTTT
GAGTTTGGATCTTGGTTCATTCTCAAGCCTCAGACAGTGGTTCAAAGTTTTTTTCTTCCATTTCAGGTGT
CGTGACGTACGGCCACCATGACCGAGTACAAGCCCACGGTGCGCCTCGCCACCCGCGACGACGTCCCCAG
GGCCGTACGCACCCTCGCCGCCGCGTTCGCCGACTACCCCGCCACGCGCCACACCGTCGATCCGGACCGC
CACATCGAGCGGGTCACCGAGCTGCAAGAACTCTTCCTCACGCGCGTCGGGCTCGACATCGGCAAGGTGT
GGGTCGCGGACGACGGCGCCGCCGTGGCGGTCTGGACCACGCCGGAGAGCGTCGAAGCGGGGGCGGTGTT
CGCCGAGATCGGCCCGCGCATGGCCGAGTTGAGCGGTTCCCGGCTGGCCGCGCAGCAACAGATGGAAGGC
CTCCTGGCGCCGCACCGGCCCAAGGAGCCCGCGTGGTTCCTGGCCACCGTCGGAGTCTCGCCCGACCACC
AGGGCAAGGGTCTGGGCAGCGCCGTCGTGCTCCCCGGAGTGGAGGCGGCCGAGCGCGCCGGGGTGCCCGC
CTTCCTGGAGACCTCCGCGCCCCGCAACCTCCCCTTCTACGAGCGGCTCGGCTTCACCGTCACCGCCGAC
GTCGAGGTGCCCGAAGGACCGCGCACCTGGTGCATGACCCGCAAGCCCGGTGCCTGAACGCGTTAAGTCG
ACAATCAACCTCTGGATTACAAAATTTGTGAAAGATTGACTGGTATTCTTAACTATGTTGCTCCTTTTAC
GCTATGTGGATACGCTGCTTTAATGCCTTTGTATCATGCTATTGCTTCCCGTATGGCTTTCATTTTCTCC
TCCTTGTATAAATCCTGGTTGCTGTCTCTTTATGAGGAGTTGTGGCCCGTTGTCAGGCAACGTGGCGTGG
TGTGCACTGTGTTTGCTGACGCAACCCCCACTGGTTGGGGCATTGCCACCACCTGTCAGCTCCTTTCCGG
GACTTTCGCTTTCCCCCTCCCTATTGCCACGGCGGAACTCATCGCCGCCTGCCTTGCCCGCTGCTGGACA
GGGGCTCGGCTGTTGGGCACTGACAATTCCGTGGTGTTGTCGGGGAAATCATCGTCCTTTCCTTGGCTGC
TCGCCTGTGTTGCCACCTGGATTCTGCGCGGGACGTCCTTCTGCTACGTCCCTTCGGCCCTCAATCCAGC
GGACCTTCCTTCCCGCGGCCTGCTGCCGGCTCTGCGGCCTCTTCCGCGTCTTCGCCTTCGCCCTCAGACG
AGTCGGATCTCCCTTTGGGCCGCCTCCCCGCGTCGACTTTAAGACCAATGACTTACAAGGCAGCTGTAGA
TCTTAGCCACTTTTTAAAAGAAAAGGGGGGACTGGAAGGGCTAATTCACTCCCAACGAAGACAAGATCTG
CTTTTTGCTTGTACTGGGTCTCTCTGGTTAGACCAGATCTGAGCCTGGGAGCTCTCTGGCTAACTAGGGA
ACCCACTGCTTAAGCCTCAATAAAGCTTGCCTTGAGTGCTTCAAGTAGTGTGTGCCCGTCTGTTGTGTGA
CTCTGGTAACTAGAGATCCCTCAGACCCTTTTAGTCAGTGTGGAAAATCTCTAGCAGTACGTATAGTAGT
TCATGTCATCTTATTATTCAGTATTTATAACTTGCAAAGAAATGAATATCAGAGAGTGAGAGGAACTTGT
TTATTGCAGCTTATAATGGTTACAAATAAAGCAATAGCATCACAAATTTCACAAATAAAGCATTTTTTTC
ACTGCATTCTAGTTGTGGTTTGTCCAAACTCATCAATGTATCTTATCATGTCTGGCTCTAGCTATCCCGC
CCCTAACTCCGCCCATCCCGCCCCTAACTCCGCCCAGTTCCGCCCATTCTCCGCCCCATGGCTGACTAAT
TTTTTTTATTTATGCAGAGGCCGAGGCCGCCTCGGCCTCTGAGCTATTCCAGAAGTAGTGAGGAGGCTTT
TTTGGAGGCCTAGGGACGTACCCAATTCGCCCTATAGTGAGTCGTATTACGCGCGCTCACTGGCCGTCGT
TTTACAACGTCGTGACTGGGAAAACCCTGGCGTTACCCAACTTAATCGCCTTGCAGCACATCCCCCTTTC
GCCAGCTGGCGTAATAGCGAAGAGGCCCGCACCGATCGCCCTTCCCAACAGTTGCGCAGCCTGAATGGCG
AATGGG
[124 nt withheld, positions 3367-3490]
C
[91 nt withheld, positions 3492-3582]
A
[49 nt withheld, positions 3584-3632]
CCTTTGACGTTGGAGTCCACGTTCTTT
[37 nt withheld, positions 3660-3696]
ACCCTATCTCGGTCTATTCTTTTGATTTATAAGGGATTTTGCCGATTTCGGCCTATTGGTTAAAAAATGA
GCTGATTTAACAAAAATTTAACGCGAATTTTAACAAAATATTAACGCTTACAATTTAGGTGGCACTTTTC
GGGGAAATGTGCGCGGAACCCCTATTTGTTTATTTTTCTAAATACATTCAAATATGTATCCGCTCATGAG
ACAATAACCCTGATAAATGCTTCAATAATATTGAAAAAGGAAGAGTATGAGTATTCAACATTTCCGTGTC
GCCCTTATTCCCTTTTTTGCGGCATTTTGCCTTCCTGTTTTTGCTCACCCAGAAACGCTGGTGAAAGTAA
AAGATGCTGAAGATCAGTTGGGTGCACGAGTGGGTTACATCGAACTGGATCTCAACAGCGGTAAGATCCT
TGAGAGTTTTCGCCCCGAAGAACGTTTTCCAATGATGAGCACTTTTAAAGTTCTGCTATGTGGCGCGGTA
TTATCCCGTATTGACGCCGGGCAAGAGCAACTCGGTCGCCGCATACACTATTCTCAGAATGACTTGGTTG
AGTACTCACCAGTCACAGAAAAGCATCTTACGGATGGCATGACAGTAAGAGAATTATGCAGTGCTGCCAT
AACCATGAGTGATAACACTGCGGCCAACTTACTTCTGACAACGATCGGAGGACCGAAGGAGCTAACCGCT
TTTTTGCACAACATGGGGGATCATGTAACTCGCCTTGATCGTTGGGAACCGGAGCTGAATGAAGCCATAC
CAAACGACGAGCGTGACACCACGATGCCTGTAGCAATGGCAACAACGTTGCGCAAACTATTAACTGGCGA
ACTACTTACTCTAGCTTCCCGGCAACAATTAATAGACTGGATGGAGGCGGATAAAGTTGCAGGACCACTT
CTGCGCTCGGCCCTTCCGGCTGGCTGGTTTATTGCTGATAAATCTGGAGCCGGTGAGCGTGGGTCTCGCG
GTATCATTGCAGCACTGGGGCCAGATGGTAAGCCCTCCCGTATCGTAGTTATCTACACGACGGGGAGTCA
GGCAACTATGGATGAACGAAATAGACAGATCGCTGAGATAGGTGCCTCACTGATTAAGCATTGGTAACTG
TCAGACCAAGTTTACTCATATATACTTTAGATTGATTTAAAACTTCATTTTTAATTTAAAAGGATCTAGG
TGAAGATCCTTTTTGATAATCTCATGACCAAAATCCCTTAACGTGAGTTTTCGTTCCACTGAGCGTCAGA
CCCCGTAGAAAAGATCAAAGGATCTTCTTGAGATCCTTTTTTTCTGCGCGTAATCTGCTGCTTGCAAACA
AAAAAACCACCGCTACCAGCGGTGGTTTGTTTGCCGGATCAAGAGCTACCAACTCTTTTTCCGAAGGTAA
CTGGCTTCAGCAGAGCGCAGATACCAAATACTGTTCTTCTAGTGTAGCCGTAGTTAGGCCACCACTTCAA
GAACTCTGTAGCACCGCCTACATACCTCGCTCTGCTAATCCTGTTACCAGTGGCTGCTGCCAGTGGCGAT
AAGTCGTGTCTTACCGGGTTGGACTCAAGACGATAGTTACCGGATAAGGCGCAGCGGTCGGGCTGAACGG
GGGGTTCGTGCACACAGCCCAGCTTGGAGCGAACGACCTACACCGAACTGAGATACCTACAGCGTGAGCT
ATGAGAAAGCGCCACGCTTCCCGAAGGGAGAAAGGCGGACAGGTATCCGGTAAGCGGCAGGGTCGGAACA
GGAGAGCGCACGAGGGAGCTTCCAGGGGGAAACGCCTGGTATCTTTATAGTCCTGTCGGGTTTCGCCACC
TCTGACTTGAGCGTCGATTTTTGTGATGCTCGTCAGGGGGGCGGAGCCTATGGAAAAACGCCAGCAACGC
GGCCTTTTTACGGTTCCTGGCCTTTTGCTGGCCTTTTGCTCACATGTTCTTTCCTGCGTTATCCCCTGAT
TCTGTGGATAACCGTATTACCGCCTTTGAGTGAGCTGATACCGCTCGCCGCAGCCGAACGACCGAGCGCA
GCGAGTCAGTGAGCGAGGAAGCGGAAGAGCGCCCAATACGCAAACCGCCTCTCCCCGCGCGTTGGCCGAT
TCATTAATGCAGCTGGCACGACAGGTTTCCCGACTGGAAAGCGGGCAGTGAGCGCAACGCAATTAATGTG
AGTTAGCTCACTCATTAGGCACCCCAGGCTTTACACTTTATGCTTCCGGCTCGTATGTTGTGTGGAATTG
TGAGCGGATAACAATTTCACACAGGAAACAGCTATGACCATGATTACGCCAAGCGCGCAATTAACCCTCA
CTAAAGGGAACAAAAGCTGGAGCTGCAAGCTTAATGTAGTCTTATGCAATACTCTTGTAGTCTTGCAACA
TGGTAACGATGAGTTAGCAACATGCCTTACAAGGAGAGAAAAAGCACCGTGCATGCCGATTGGTGGAAGT
AAGGTGGTACGATCGTGCCTTATTAGGAAGGCAACAGACGGGTCTGACATGGATTGGACGAACCACTGAA
TTGCCGCATTGCAGAGATATTGTATTTAAGTGCCTAGCTCGATACATAAACGGGTCTCTCTGGTTAGACC
AGATCTGAGCCTGGGAGCTCTCTGGCTAACTAGGGAACCCACTGCTTAAGCCTCAATAAAGCTTGCCTTG
AGTGCTTCAAGTAGTGTGTGCCCGTCTGTTGTGTGACTCTGGTAACTAGAGATCCCTCAGACCCTTTTAG
TCAGTGTGGAAAATCTCTAGCAGTGGCGCCCGAACAGGGACTTGAAAGCGAAAGGGAAACCAGAGGAGCT
CTCTCGACGCAGGACTCGGCTTGCTGAAGCGCGCACGGCAAGAGGCGAGGGGCGGCGACTGGTGAGTACG
CCAAAAATTTTGACTAGCGGAGGCTAGAAGGAGAGAGATGGGTGCGAGAGCGTCAGTATTAAGCGGGGGA
GAATTAGATCGCGATGGGAAAAAATTCGGTTAAGGCCAGGGGGAAAGAAAAAATATAAATTAAAACATAT
AGTATGGGCAAGCAGGGAGCTAGAACGATTCGCAGTTAATCCTGGCCTGTTAGAAACATCAGAAGGCTGT
AGACAAATACTGGGACAGCTACAACCATCCCTTCAGACAGGATCAGAAGAACTTAGATCATTATATAATA
CAGTAGCAACCCTCTATTGTGTGCATCAAAGGATAGAGATAAAAGACACCAAGGAAGCTTTAGACAAGAT
AGAGGAAGAGCAAAACAAAAGTAAGACCACCGCACAGCAAGCGGCCGCTGATCTTCAGACCTGGAGGAGG
AGATATGAGGGACAATTGGAGAAGTGAATTATATAAATATAAAGTAGTAAAAATTGAACCATTAGGAGTA
GCACCCACCAAGGCAAAGAGAAGAGTGGTGCAGAGAGAAAAAAGAGCAGTGGGAATAGGAGCTTTGTTCC
TTGGGTTCTTGGGAGCAGCAGGAAGCACTATGGGCGCAGCGTCAATGACGCTGACGGTACAGGCCAGACA
ATTATTGTCTGGTATAGTGCAGCAGCAGAACAATTTGCTGAGGGCTATTGAGGCGCAACAGCATCTGTTG
CAACTCACAGTCTGGGGCATCAAGCAGCTCCAGGCAAGAATCCTGGCTGTGGAAAGATACCTAAAGGATC
AACAGCTCCTGGGGATTTGGGGTTGCTCTGGAAAACTCATTTGCACCACTGCTGTGCCTTGGAATGCTAG
TTGGAGTAATAAATCTCTGGAACAGATTTGGAATCACACGACCTGGATGGAGTGGGACAGAGAAATTAAC
AATTACACAAGCTTAATACACTCCTTAATTGAAGAATCGCAAAACCAGCAAGAAAAGAATGAACAAGAAT
TATTGGAATTAGATAAATGGGCAAGTTTGTGGAATTGGTTTAACATAACAAATTGGCTGTGGTATATAAA
ATTATTCATAATGATAGTAGGAGGCTTGGTAGGTTTAAGAATAGTTTTTGCTGTACTTTCTATAGTGAAT
AGAGTTAGGCAGGGATATTCACCATTATCGTTTCAGACCCACCTCCCAACCCCGAGGGGACCCAGAGAGG
GCCTATTTCCCATGATTCCTTCATATTTGCATATACGATACAAGGCTGTTAGAGAGATAATTAGAATTAA
TTTGACTGTAAACACAAAGATATTAGTACAAAATACGTGACGTAGAAAGTAATAATTTCTTGGGTAGTTT
GCAGTTTTAAAATTATGTTTTAAAATGGACTATCATATGCTTACCGTAACTTGAAAGTATTTCGATTTCT
TGGCTTTATATATCTTGTGGAAAGGACGAAACACCGTTGGATGCGCTACACGCAGAGTTTTAGAGCTAGA
AATAGCAAGTTAAAATAAGGCTAGTCCGTTATCAACTTGAAAAAGTGGCACCGAGTCGGTGCTTTTTTAA
GCTTGGCGTAACTAGATCTTGAGACAAATGGCAGTATTCATCCACAATTTTAAAAGAAAAGGGGGGATTG
GGGGGTACAGTGCAGGGGAAAGAATAGTAGACATAATAGCAACAGACATACAAACTAAAGAATTACAAAA
ACAAATTACAAAAATTCAAAATTTTCGGGTTTATTACAGGGACAGCAGAGATCCACTTTGGCGCCGGCTC
GAGGGGG
Features (pLannotate 1.2.2; 29 found; start..end, strand, type, name):
     14..80      +  CDS            small t antigen (fragment): SV40 (simian virus 40) small t antigen
    106..317     +  promoter       EF-1α core promoter: core promoter for human elongation factor EF-1α
    318..1256    +  intron         EF-1α intron A: intron upstream of the start codon of human EF-1α
   1278..1877    +  CDS            PuroR (fragment): puromycin N-acetyltransferase; pac from Streptomyces; confers resistance to puromycin
   1893..2481    +  misc_feature   WPRE: woodchuck hepatitis virus posttranscriptional regulatory element
   2532..2551    +  misc_feature   cPPT/CTS (fragment): central polypurine tract and central termination sequence of HIV-1
   2553..2786    +  LTR            3' LTR (ΔU3): self-inactivating 3' long terminal repeat (LTR) from HIV-1
   2864..2985    +  polyA_signal   SV40 poly(A) signal: SV40 polyadenylation signal
   3025..3160    +  rep_origin     SV40 ori: SV40 origin of replication
   3181..3199    -  promoter       T7 promoter: promoter for bacteriophage T7 RNA polymerase
   3207..3362    +  CDS            lacZα (fragment): LacZα fragment of β-galactosidase; lacZ fragment
   3367..3795    +  rep_origin     f1 ori (sequence partly withheld): f1 bacteriophage origin of replication; arrow indicates direction of (+) strand synthesis
   3848..3952    +  promoter       AmpR promoter: bla
   3953..4813    +  CDS            AmpR: β-lactamase; bla; confers resistance to ampicillin, carbenicillin, and related antibiotics
   4984..5572    +  rep_origin     ori: high-copy-number ColE1/pMB1/pBR322/pUC origin of replication
   5755..5847    +  CDS            lacI (fragment): lac repressor; lacI; The lac repressor binds to the lac operator to inhibit transcription in E. coli. This inhibition can be relieved by adding lactose or isopropyl-β-D-thiogalactopyranoside (IPTG).
   5860..5881    +  protein_bind   CAP binding site: CAP binding activates transcription in the presence of cAMP. E. coli catabolite activator protein
   5896..5926    +  promoter       lac promoter: promoter for the E. coli lac operon
   5934..5950    +  protein_bind   lac operator: The lac repressor binds to the lac operator to inhibit transcription in E. coli. This inhibition can be relieved by adding lactose or isopropyl-β-D-thiogalactopyranoside (IPTG). lac repressor encoded by lacI
   5995..6013    +  promoter       T3 promoter: promoter for bacteriophage T3 RNA polymerase
   6041..6267    +  promoter       RSV promoter: Rous sarcoma virus enhancer/promoter
   6268..6448    +  LTR            5' LTR (truncated): truncated 5' long terminal repeat (LTR) from HIV-1
   6495..6620    +  misc_feature   HIV-1 Ψ: packaging signal of human immunodeficiency virus type 1
   6604..6967    +  CDS            HIV-1 gag (fragment): gag protein from human immunodeficiency virus 1; gag
   7113..7346    +  misc_feature   RRE: The Rev response element (RRE) of HIV-1 allows for Rev-dependent mRNA export from the nucleus to the cytoplasm.
   7723..7749    +  CDS            Rev (fragment): human immunodeficiency virus 1 (HIV-1) Rev protein; rev; enhances nuclear export of unspliced and incompletely spliced viral mRNAs
   7753..7993    +  promoter       U6 promoter: RNA polymerase III promoter for human U6 snRNA
   8023..8098    +  misc_RNA       gRNA scaffold: guide RNA scaffold for the Streptococcus pyogenes CRISPR/Cas9 system
   8154..8271    +  misc_feature   cPPT/CTS: central polypurine tract and central termination sequence of HIV-1
