[The description below was written by a language model from this plasmid's Addgene catalogue record and pLannotate feature annotations shown in this document.]
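Description:
MAPK12 gRNA (BRDN0001146907) is a third-generation lentiviral guide RNA plasmid built on the lentiGuide-Puro backbone and designed to direct Streptococcus pyogenes Cas9 to the human MAPK12 gene, which encodes the p38γ/ERK6/SAPK3 MAP kinase. The 8.3 kb plasmid is propagated in E. coli at high copy through a ColE1/pUC-type origin with ampicillin selection from the β-lactamase gene. It also carries an f1 origin and remnants of a lac/T3/T7 cloning region from the parental bacterial backbone.

The lentiviral cassette begins with an RSV promoter fused to a truncated HIV-1 5′ LTR, which makes genomic RNA transcription Tat-independent. This is followed by the Ψ packaging signal with a partial gag sequence and the Rev response element. It ends in a ΔU3 self-inactivating 3′ LTR, with an SV40 poly(A) signal and SV40 origin downstream. Between the LTRs, a human U6 RNA polymerase III promoter drives the MAPK12-specific spacer joined to the SpCas9 gRNA scaffold. A cPPT/CTS element follows, and then the EF-1α core promoter with its intron A expresses puromycin N-acetyltransferase for selection of transduced mammalian cells. A WPRE after the puromycin gene enhances transcript expression.

The plasmid does not encode Cas9, so it has to be paired with a separate Cas9 lentivector such as lentiCas9-Blast or used in cells that already express Cas9. The guide was designed against two MAPK12 reference transcripts and belongs to a human kinome gRNA collection associated with work on optimised sgRNA design. It is typically used for CRISPR knockout of MAPK12 in human cells.
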