Addgene plasmid #77485: MAPK12 gRNA (BRDN0001146907)
Purpose: 3rd generation lentiviral gRNA plasmid targeting human MAPK12
Depositing lab: John Doench & David Root. Depositing organization: Broad Institute. Publication: Optimized sgRNA design to maximize activity and minimize off-target effects of CRISPR-Cas9. Doench JG, Fusi N, Sullender M, Hegde M, Vaimberg EW, Donovan KF, Smith I, Tothova Z, Wilen C, Orchard R, Virgin HW, Listgarten J, Root DE. Nat Biotechnol. 2016 Jan 18. doi: 10.1038/nbt.3437. PubMed 26780180.
Backbone
  Vector backbone: lentiGuide-Puro
  Backbone manufacturer: Zhang Lab (Addgene plasmid # 52963)
  Vector type: Mammalian Expression, Lentiviral, CRISPR
  Selectable markers: Puromycin
Growth in bacteria
  Bacterial resistance: Ampicillin, 100 μg/mL
  Growth temperature: 37°C
  Growth strain: DH5alpha
  Copy number: High Copy
Gene/Insert
  Gene/Insert name: MAPK12 (alt names: MAPK12; NM_001303252.1)
  gRNA/shRNA sequence: TTGGATGCGCTACACGCAGA
  Species: H. sapiens (human)
  Entrez Gene: MAPK12 (a.k.a. ERK-6, ERK3, ERK6, MAPK 12, P38GAMMA, PRKM12, SAPK-3, SAPK3)
  Promoter: hU6
  Cloning method: Unknown
  Sequencing primers: 5′ U6-F; 3′ pS2-R
Terms and licenses: Academic/Nonprofit Terms; Industry Terms: Not Available to Industry
Depositor comments: The gRNA was designed to target the following Genbank reference sequence(s): NM_001303252.1,NM_002969.4. Note that this plasmid does NOT contain Cas9. It should be used in conjunction with lentiCas9-Blast (Addgene #52962) or otherwise with cell lines already expressing Cas9. Browse the full kinome gRNA library at http://www.addgene.org/pooled-library/broadgpp-human-kinome/ or visit http://www.broadinstitute.org/rnai/public/ for detailed protocols and information.
How to cite: MAPK12 gRNA (BRDN0001146907) was a gift from John Doench & David Root (Addgene plasmid # 77485 ; http://n2t.net/addgene:77485 ; RRID:Addgene_77485)
