>Addgene plasmid #77485 | MAPK12 gRNA (BRDN0001146907) | depositor partial sequence | sequence record 144945 | Target Sequence
TTGGATGCGCTACACGCAGA
