>Addgene plasmid #77485 | MAPK12 gRNA (BRDN0001146907) | addgene partial sequence | sequence record 187853 | hU6-F
AGAAAGTAATAATTTCTTGGGTAGTTTGCAGTTTTAAAATTATGTTTTAAAATGGACTATCATATGCTTA
CCGTAACTTGAAAGTATTTCGATTTCTTGGCTTTATATATCTTGTGGAAAGGACGAAACACCGTTGGATG
CGCTACACGCAGAGTTTTAGAGCTAGAAATAGCAAGTTAAAATAAGGCTAGTCCGTTATCAACTTGAAAA
AGTGGCACCGAGTCGGTGCTTTTTTAAGCTTGGCGTAACTAGATCTTGAGACAAATGGCAGTATTCATCC
ACAATTTTAAAAGAAAAGGGGGGATTGGGGGGTACAGTGCAGGGGAAAGAATAGTAGACATAATAGCAAC
AGACATACAAACTAAAGAATTACAAAAACAAATTACAAAAATTCAAAATTTTCGGGTTTATTACAGGGAC
AGCAGAGATCCACTTTGGCGCCGGCTCGAGGGGGCCCGGGTGCAAAGATGGATAAAGTTTTAAACAGAGA
GGAATCTTTGCAGCTAATGGACCTTCTAGGTCTTGAAAGGAGTGGGAATTGGCTCCGGTGCCCGTCAGTG
GGCAGAGCGC
